>Addgene plasmid #163215 | X7YWP4 | depositor full sequence | sequence record 316303 | Full Sequence
CACCACCACCACCACCACTGAGATCCGGCTGCTAACAAAGCCCGAAAGGAAGCTGAGTTGGCTGCTGCCA
CCGCTGAGCAATAACTAGCATAACCCCTTGGGGCCTCTAAACGGGTCTTGAGGGGTTTTTTGCTGAAAGG
AGGAACTATATCCGGATTGGCGAATGGG
[124 nt withheld, positions 169-292]
C
[91 nt withheld, positions 294-384]
A
[49 nt withheld, positions 386-434]
CCTTTGACGTTGGAGTCCACGTTCTTT
[37 nt withheld, positions 462-498]
ACCCTATCTCGGTCTATTCTTTTGATTTATAAGGGATTTTGCCGATTTCGGCCTATTGGTTAAAAAATGA
GCTGATTTAACAAAAATTTAACGCGAATTTTAACAAAATATTAACGTTTACAATTTCAGGTGGCACTTTT
CGGGGAAATGTGCGCGGAACCCCTATTTGTTTATTTTTCTAAATACATTCAAATATGTATCCGCTCATGA
GACAATAACCCTGATAAATGCTTCAATAATATTGAAAAAGGAAGAGTATGAGTATTCAACATTTCCGTGT
CGCCCTTATTCCCTTTTTTGCGGCATTTTGCCTTCCTGTTTTTGCTCACCCAGAAACGCTGGTGAAAGTA
AAAGATGCTGAAGATCAGTTGGGTGCACGAGTGGGTTACATCGAACTGGATCTCAACAGCGGTAAGATCC
TTGAGAGTTTTCGCCCCGAAGAACGTTTTCCAATGATGAGCACTTTTAAAGTTCTGCTATGTGGCGCGGT
ATTATCCCGTATTGACGCCGGGCAAGAGCAACTCGGTCGCCGCATACACTATTCTCAGAATGACTTGGTT
GAGTACTCACCAGTCACAGAAAAGCATCTTACGGATGGCATGACAGTAAGAGAATTATGCAGTGCTGCCA
TAACCATGAGTGATAACACTGCGGCCAACTTACTTCTGACAACGATCGGAGGACCGAAGGAGCTAACCGC
TTTTTTGCACAACATGGGGGATCATGTAACTCGCCTTGATCGTTGGGAACCGGAGCTGAATGAAGCCATA
CCAAACGACGAGCGTGACACCACGATGCCTGCAGCAATGGCAACAACGTTGCGCAAACTATTAACTGGCG
AACTACTTACTCTAGCTTCCCGGCAACAATTAATAGACTGGATGGAGGCGGATAAAGTTGCAGGACCACT
TCTGCGCTCGGCCCTTCCGGCTGGCTGGTTTATTGCTGATAAATCTGGAGCCGGTGAGCGTGGGTCTCGC
GGTATCATTGCAGCACTGGGGCCAGATGGTAAGCCCTCCCGTATCGTAGTTATCTACACGACGGGGAGTC
AGGCAACTATGGATGAACGAAATAGACAGATCGCTGAGATAGGTGCCTCACTGATTAAGCATTGGTAACT
GTCAGACCAAGTTTACTCATATATACTTTAGATTGATTTAAAACTTCATTTTTAATTTAAAAGGATCTAG
GTGAAGATCCTTTTTGATAATCTCATGACCAAAATCCCTTAACGTGAGTTTTCGTTCCACTGAGCGTCAG
ACCCCGTAGAAAAGATCAAAGGATCTTCTTGAGATCCTTTTTTTCTGCGCGTAATCTGCTGCTTGCAAAC
AAAAAAACCACCGCTACCAGCGGTGGTTTGTTTGCCGGATCAAGAGCTACCAACTCTTTTTCCGAAGGTA
ACTGGCTTCAGCAGAGCGCAGATACCAAATACTGTCCTTCTAGTGTAGCCGTAGTTAGGCCACCACTTCA
AGAACTCTGTAGCACCGCCTACATACCTCGCTCTGCTAATCCTGTTACCAGTGGCTGCTGCCAGTGGCGA
TAAGTCGTGTCTTACCGGGTTGGACTCAAGACGATAGTTACCGGATAAGGCGCAGCGGTCGGGCTGAACG
GGGGGTTCGTGCACACAGCCCAGCTTGGAGCGAACGACCTACACCGAACTGAGATACCTACAGCGTGAGC
TATGAGAAAGCGCCACGCTTCCCGAAGGGAGAAAGGCGGACAGGTATCCGGTAAGCGGCAGGGTCGGAAC
AGGAGAGCGCACGAGGGAGCTTCCAGGGGGAAACGCCTGGTATCTTTATAGTCCTGTCGGGTTTCGCCAC
CTCTGACTTGAGCGTCGATTTTTGTGATGCTCGTCAGGGGGGCGGAGCCTATGGAAAAACGCCAGCAACG
CGGCCTTTTTACGGTTCCTGGCCTTTTGCTGGCCTTTTGCTCACATGTTCTTTCCTGCGTTATCCCCTGA
TTCTGTGGATAACCGTATTACCGCCTTTGAGTGAGCTGATACCGCTCGCCGCAGCCGAACGACCGAGCGC
AGCGAGTCAGTGAGCGAGGAAGCGGAAGAGCGCCTGATGCGGTATTTTCTCCTTACGCATCTGTGCGGTA
TTTCACACCGCATATATGGTGCACTCTCAGTACAATCTGCTCTGATGCCGCATAGTTAAGCCAGTATACA
CTCCGCTATCGCTACGTGACTGGGTCATGGCTGCGCCCCGACACCCGCCAACACCCGCTGACGCGCCCTG
ACGGGCTTGTCTGCTCCCGGCATCCGCTTACAGACAAGCTGTGACCGTCTCCGGGAGCTGCATGTGTCAG
AGGTTTTCACCGTCATCACCGAAACGCGCGAGGCAGCTGCGGTAAAGCTCATCAGCGTGGTCGTGAAGCG
ATTCACAGATGTCTGCCTGTTCATCCGCGTCCAGCTCGTTGAGTTTCTCCAGAAGCGTTAATGTCTGGCT
TCTGATAAAGCGGGCCATGTTAAGGGCGGTTTTTTCCTGTTTGGTCACTGATGCCTCCGTGTAAGGGGGA
TTTCTGTTCATGGGGGTAATGATACCGATGAAACGAGAGAGGATGCTCACGATACGGGTTACTGATGATG
AACATGCCCGGTTACTGGAACGTTGTGAGGGTAAACAACTGGCGGTATGGATGCGGCGGGACCAGAGAAA
AATCACTCAGGGTCAATGCCAGCGCTTCGTTAATACAGATGTAGGTGTTCCACAGGGTAGCCAGCAGCAT
CCTGCGATGCAGATCCGGAACATAATGGTGCAGGGCGCTGACTTCCGCGTTTCCAGACTTTACGAAACAC
GGAAACCGAAGACCATTCATGTTGTTGCTCAGGTCGCAGACGTTTTGCAGCAGCAGTCGCTTCACGTTCG
CTCGCGTATCGGTGATTCATTCTGCTAACCAGTAAGGCAACCCCGCCAGCCTAGCCGGGTCCTCAACGAC
AGGAGCACGATCATGCGCACCCGTGGGGCCGCCATGCCGGCGATAATGGCCTGCTTCTCGCCGAAACGTT
TGGTGGCGGGACCAGTGACGAAGGCTTGAGCGAGGGCGTGCAAGATTCCGAATACCGCAAGCGACAGGCC
GATCATCGTCGCGCTCCAGCGAAAGCGGTCCTCGCCGAAAATGACCCAGAGCGCTGCCGGCACCTGTCCT
ACGAGTTGCATGATAAAGAAGACAGTCATAAGTGCGGCGACGATAGTCATGCCCCGCGCCCACCGGAAGG
AGCTGACTGGGTTGAAGGCTCTCAAGGGCATCGGTCGAGATCCCGGTGCCTAATGAGTGAGCTAACTTAC
ATTAATTGCGTTGCGCTCACTGCCCGCTTTCCAGTCGGGAAACCTGTCGTGCCAGCTGCATTAATGAATC
GGCCAACGCGCGGGGAGAGGCGGTTTGCGTATTGGGCGCCAGGGTGGTTTTTCTTTTCACCAGTGAGACG
GGCAACAGCTGATTGCCCTTCACCGCCTGGCCCTGAGAGAGTTGCAGCAAGCGGTCCACGCTGGTTTGCC
CCAGCAGGCGAAAATCCTGTTTGATGGTGGTTAACGGCGGGATATAACATGAGCTGTCTTCGGTATCGTC
GTATCCCACTACCGAGATATCCGCACCAACGCGCAGCCCGGACTCGGTAATGGCGCGCATTGCGCCCAGC
GCCATCTGATCGTTGGCAACCAGCATCGCAGTGGGAACGATGCCCTCATTCAGCATTTGCATGGTTTGTT
GAAAACCGGACATGGCACTCCAGTCGCCTTCCCGTTCCGCTATCGGCTGAATTTGATTGCGAGTGAGATA
TTTATGCCAGCCAGCCAGACGCAGACGCGCCGAGACAGAACTTAATGGGCCCGCTAACAGCGCGATTTGC
TGGTGACCCAATGCGACCAGATGCTCCACGCCCAGTCGCGTACCGTCTTCATGGGAGAAAATAATACTGT
TGATGGGTGTCTGGTCAGAGACATCAAGAAATAACGCCGGAACATTAGTGCAGGCAGCTTCCACAGCAAT
GGCATCCTGGTCATCCAGCGGATAGTTAATGATCAGCCCACTGACGCGTTGCGCGAGAAGATTGTGCACC
GCCGCTTTACAGGCTTCGACGCCGCTTCGTTCTACCATCGACACCACCACGCTGGCACCCAGTTGATCGG
CGCGAGATTTAATCGCCGCGACAATTTGCGACGGCGCGTGCAGGGCCAGACTGGAGGTGGCAACGCCAAT
CAGCAACGACTGTTTGCCCGCCAGTTGTTGTGCCACGCGGTTGGGAATGTAATTCAGCTCCGCCATCGCC
GCTTCCACTTTTTCCCGCGTTTTCGCAGAAACGTGGCTGGCCTGGTTCACCACGCGGGAAACGGTCTGAT
AAGAGACACCGGCATACTCTGCGACATCGTATAACGTTACTGGTTTCACATTCACCACCCTGAATTGACT
CTCTTCCGGGCGCTATCATGCCATACCGCGAAAGGTTTTGCGCCATTCGATGGTGTCCGGGATCTCGACG
CTCTCCCTTATGCGACTCCTGCATTAGGAAGCAGCCCAGTAGTAGGTTGAGGCCGTTGAGCACCGCCGCC
GCAAGGAATGGTGCATGCAAGGAGATGGCGCCCAACAGTCCCCCGGCCACGGGGCCTGCCACCATACCCA
CGCCGAAACAAGCGCTCATGAGCCCGAAGTGGCGAGCCCGATCTTCCCCATCGGTGATGTCGGCGATATA
GGCGCCAGCAACCGCACCTGTGGCGCCGGTGATGCCGGCCACGATGCGTCCGGCGTAGAGGATCGAGATC
TCGATCCCGCGAAATTAATACGACTCACTATAGGGGAATTGTGAGCGGATAACAATTCCCCTCTAGAAAT
AATTTTGTTTAACTTTAAGAAGGAGATATACATATGTCCGACGCTTGGTTCGAAACTGTTGCTATAGCCC
AGCAAAGAGCAAAACGAAGACTCCCAAAATCAGTATATTCTTCCCTTATCGCTGCTTCAGAGCAAGGGGT
TACTGTAGCTGACAATGTCGCCGCTTTCAGCGAATTGGGCCTAGCTCCTCATGTCATAGGTGCTACTGAG
AAACGTGACCTAGCTACCACTGTCATGGGACAAGACATTTCTCTCCCTGTCTTGATTTCGCCAACTGGGG
TACAGGCAGTCGACCCTGATGGAGAGGTTGCAGTTGCTAGAGCCGCTGCTGCTCGAGGGACAGCAATGGG
ACTTAGTTCATTCGCCAGCAAGCCGATTGAGGAAGTGATCGCTGCAAATCCCAAAATATTCTTTCAGGTT
TATTGGCTTGGTGGAAGAGATGCTATCGCTGAGAGAGTGGAGCGTGCTAGACAGGCCGGAGCTGTGGGTC
TGATTGTCACAACGGATTGGTCGTTCTCTCACGGGCGTGATTGGGGCAGTCCTAAGATACCTGAGGAAAT
GTCCCTTTGGAGCGTGGTTCAGCGTTTCCCTGAAGCTATGGTAAGACCACGTTGGCTCTGGAAATTTGGG
AAAACCTTGAGACCCCCAGACTTACGTGTACCTAACCAAGGCAGACGAGGAGAGCCTGGACCTACTTTCT
TTGCCGCTTACGGCGAATGGATGGGTACTCCTCCTCCAACCTGGGAAGACATCGCTTGGCTGAGACAGTT
ATGGGGCGGTCCTTTTATGCTTAAGGGTGTGATGAGAGTCGACGATGCTAAGAGAGCTGTTGACGCCGGT
GTATCCGCTATTAGCGTTAGTAACCACGGTGGAAATAATCTGGACGGTACACCGGCAAGTATTAGAGCCT
TACCAGCTGTAGCTGCTGCAGTTGGAGATCAGACTGAGGTACTCTTAGACGGTGGAATTAGACGAGGATC
CGACGTAGTAAAGGCCGTCGCTCTCGGAGCTAGGGCCGTAATGATTGGCAGAGCTTATTTGTGGGGATTG
GCTGCTAATGGACAGGCCGGAGTTGAGAATGTTCTTGATATACTGCGAGGTGGAATCGATAGCGCACTAA
TGGGTCTGGGCCATAGTAGTGTACAAGACCTCAGACCCGATGACATAATAGTTCCTGCTGGTTTCGCTAG
AGAATTAGGTGTCGCTGCTGCCTTGGAACACCACCATCAC
Features (pLannotate 1.2.2; 19 found; start..end, strand, type, name):
     28..77      +  CDS            SET1 (fragment): solubility-enhancement tag derived from T7 phage gene 10B
     85..132     +  terminator     T7 terminator: transcription terminator for bacteriophage T7 RNA polymerase
    169..624     +  rep_origin     f1 ori (sequence partly withheld): f1 bacteriophage origin of replication; arrow indicates direction of (+) strand synthesis
    651..755     +  promoter       AmpR promoter: bla
    756..1616    +  CDS            AmpR: β-lactamase; bla; confers resistance to ampicillin, carbenicillin, and related antibiotics
   1787..2375    +  rep_origin     ori: high-copy-number ColE1/pMB1/pBR322/pUC origin of replication
   2561..2703    -  misc_feature   bom: basis of mobility region from pBR322
   2805..2996    -  CDS            rop: Rop protein, which maintains plasmids at low copy number; rop
   3013..3393    +  CDS            YPB1_ECOLX: Protein predicted: Swiss-Prot protein existence level 4. From Escherichia coli.
   3465..3756    -  CDS            TcR (fragment): tetracycline efflux protein; tet; confers resistance to tetracycline
   3771..3792    -  protein_bind   CAP binding site: CAP binding activates transcription in the presence of cAMP. E. coli catabolite activator protein
   3805..4887    -  CDS            lacI: lac repressor; lacI; The lac repressor binds to the lac operator to inhibit transcription in E. coli. This inhibition can be relieved by adding lactose or isopropyl-β-D-thiogalactopyranoside (IPTG).
   4888..4965    -  promoter       lacI promoter: lacI
   4973..5252    -  CDS            TcR (fragment): tetracycline efflux protein; tet; confers resistance to tetracycline
   5274..5292    +  promoter       T7 promoter: promoter for bacteriophage T7 RNA polymerase
   5293..5317    +  protein_bind   lac operator: The lac repressor binds to the lac operator to inhibit transcription in E. coli. This inhibition can be relieved by adding lactose or isopropyl-β-D-thiogalactopyranoside (IPTG). lac repressor encoded by lacI
   5332..5354    +  RBS            RBS: efficient ribosome binding site from bacteriophage T7 gene 10 (Olins and Rangwala, 1989)
   5362..6528    +  CDS            mftD: MFTD_MYCUA - Also known as lldD1 From Mycobacterium ulcerans (strain Agy99).
   6547..15      +  CDS            9xHis (across the origin): 9xHis affinity tag
