[The description below was written by a language model from this plasmid's Addgene catalogue record and pLannotate feature annotations shown in this document.]
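Description:
X7YWP4 is a bacterial expression plasmid built on the pET21a(+) backbone for inducible production of the Mycobacterium kansasii protein with UniProt identifier X7YWP4, catalogued as a flavoprotein oxidoreductase. It is maintained in E. coli through a ColE1/pMB1-type origin and selected with ampicillin via the β-lactamase gene under its own promoter. The catalogue lists it as high copy, although the feature table also shows the rop gene and bom region inherited from pBR322, which normally moderate copy number. An f1 origin is present as well, along with short remnants of the tetracycline resistance gene that are backbone leftovers rather than functional markers.

The expression cassette follows the standard pET layout: a T7 promoter immediately followed by a lac operator, the strong T7 gene 10 ribosome binding site, the open reading frame of about 1.17 kb, and a T7 terminator downstream. A plasmid-borne lacI gene supplies repressor, so transcription stays off until IPTG is added in a host that provides T7 RNA polymerase. Automated annotation matches the coding sequence to MftD (also called LldD1) from Mycobacterium ulcerans, a homologue rather than the recorded source species. A C-terminal polyhistidine tag, listed as 10xHis in the catalogue and detected as 9xHis across the sequence origin, allows metal-affinity purification. The catalogue also lists an N-terminal T7 tag, but the feature table does not annotate one upstream of the insert, and only a short gene 10-derived fragment is called after the His tag. The plasmid comes from a study that experimentally tested enzyme functional annotations in the EC 1.1.3.15 class, where such constructs would serve to express and purify candidate enzymes for characterisation.
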