Addgene plasmid #163215: X7YWP4
Purpose: Inducible expression of UniProt identifier X7YWP4
Depositing lab: Martin Engqvist. Depositing organization: Chalmers University of Technology. Publication: Experimental and computational investigation of enzyme functional annotations uncovers misannotation in the EC 1.1.3.15 enzyme class. Rembeza E, Engqvist MKM. PLoS Comput Biol. 2021 Sep 23;17(9):e1009446. doi: 10.1371/journal.pcbi.1009446. eCollection 2021 Sep. PubMed 34555022.
Backbone
  Vector backbone: pET21a(+)
  Vector type: Bacterial Expression
Growth in bacteria
  Bacterial resistance: Ampicillin, 100 μg/mL
  Growth temperature: 37°C
  Growth strain: DH5alpha
  Copy number: High Copy
Gene/Insert
  Gene/Insert name: X7YWP4 (alt name: flavoprotein oxidoreductase)
  Species: Mycobacterium kansasii
  Promoter: T7
  Tag / fusion protein: T7 (N terminal on backbone); 10xHis (C terminal on backbone)
  Cloning method: Unknown
  Sequencing primers: 5′ T7; 3′ T7-term
Terms and licenses: Academic/Nonprofit Terms; Industry Terms: Not Available to Industry
Depositor comments: Insert name is a UniProt identifier
How to cite: X7YWP4 was a gift from Martin Engqvist (Addgene plasmid # 163215 ; http://n2t.net/addgene:163215 ; RRID:Addgene_163215)
