>Addgene plasmid #163215 | X7YWP4 | depositor partial sequence | sequence record 316304 | insert gene sequence
ATGTCCGACGCTTGGTTCGAAACTGTTGCTATAGCCCAGCAAAGAGCAAAACGAAGACTCCCAAAATCAG
TATATTCTTCCCTTATCGCTGCTTCAGAGCAAGGGGTTACTGTAGCTGACAATGTCGCCGCTTTCAGCGA
ATTGGGCCTAGCTCCTCATGTCATAGGTGCTACTGAGAAACGTGACCTAGCTACCACTGTCATGGGACAA
GACATTTCTCTCCCTGTCTTGATTTCGCCAACTGGGGTACAGGCAGTCGACCCTGATGGAGAGGTTGCAG
TTGCTAGAGCCGCTGCTGCTCGAGGGACAGCAATGGGACTTAGTTCATTCGCCAGCAAGCCGATTGAGGA
AGTGATCGCTGCAAATCCCAAAATATTCTTTCAGGTTTATTGGCTTGGTGGAAGAGATGCTATCGCTGAG
AGAGTGGAGCGTGCTAGACAGGCCGGAGCTGTGGGTCTGATTGTCACAACGGATTGGTCGTTCTCTCACG
GGCGTGATTGGGGCAGTCCTAAGATACCTGAGGAAATGTCCCTTTGGAGCGTGGTTCAGCGTTTCCCTGA
AGCTATGGTAAGACCACGTTGGCTCTGGAAATTTGGGAAAACCTTGAGACCCCCAGACTTACGTGTACCT
AACCAAGGCAGACGAGGAGAGCCTGGACCTACTTTCTTTGCCGCTTACGGCGAATGGATGGGTACTCCTC
CTCCAACCTGGGAAGACATCGCTTGGCTGAGACAGTTATGGGGCGGTCCTTTTATGCTTAAGGGTGTGAT
GAGAGTCGACGATGCTAAGAGAGCTGTTGACGCCGGTGTATCCGCTATTAGCGTTAGTAACCACGGTGGA
AATAATCTGGACGGTACACCGGCAAGTATTAGAGCCTTACCAGCTGTAGCTGCTGCAGTTGGAGATCAGA
CTGAGGTACTCTTAGACGGTGGAATTAGACGAGGATCCGACGTAGTAAAGGCCGTCGCTCTCGGAGCTAG
GGCCGTAATGATTGGCAGAGCTTATTTGTGGGGATTGGCTGCTAATGGACAGGCCGGAGTTGAGAATGTT
CTTGATATACTGCGAGGTGGAATCGATAGCGCACTAATGGGTCTGGGCCATAGTAGTGTACAAGACCTCA
GACCCGATGACATAATAGTTCCTGCTGGTTTCGCTAGAGAATTAGGTGTCGCTGCTGCCTTGGAACACCA
CCATCAC
